>Addgene plasmid #57870 | mKO2-Dectin1A-N-10 | depositor partial sequence | sequence record 89022 | insert sequence
ATCCGCTAGCGCCACCATGGAATATCATCCTGATTTAGAAAATTTGGATGAAGATGGATATACTCAATTA
CACTTCGACTCTCAAAGCAATACCAGGATAGCTGTTGTTTCAGAGAAAGGATCGTGTGCTGCATCTCCTC
CTTGGCGCCTCATTGCTGTAATTTTGGGAATCCTATGCTTGGTAATACTGGTGATAGCTGTGGTCCTGGG
TACCATGGCTATTTGGAGATCCAATTCAGGAAGCAACACATTGGAGAATGGCTACTTTCTATCAAGAAAT
AAAGAGAACCACAGTCAACCCACACAATCATCTTTAGAAGACAGTGTGACTCCTACCAAAGCTGTCAAAA
CCACAGGGGTTCTTTCCAGCCCTTGTCCTCCTAATTGGATTATATATGAGAAGAGCTGTTATCTATTCAG
CATGTCACTAAATTCCTGGGATGGAAGTAAAAGACAATGCTGGCAACTGGGCTCTAATCTCCTAAAGATA
GACAGCTCAAATGAATTGGGATTTATAGTAAAACAAGTGTCTTCCCAACCTGATAATTCATTTTGGATAG
GCCTTTCTCGGCCCCAGACTGAAGTACCATGGCTCTGGGAGGATGGATCAACATTCTCTTCTAACTTATT
TCAGATCAGAACCACAGCTACCCAAGAAAACCCATCTCCAAATTGTGTATGGATTCACGTGTCAGTCATT
TATGACCAACTGTGTAGTGTGCCCTCATATAGTATTTGTGAGAAGAAGTTTTCAATGAGCTCCGGAGGGG
ATCCACCGGTCGCCACCATGGTGAGTGTGATTAAACCAGAGATGAAGATGAGGTACTACATGGACGGCTC
CGTCAATGGGCATGAGTTCACAATTGAAGGTGAAGGCACAGGCAGACCTTACGAGGGACATCAAGAGATG
ACACTACGCGTCACAATGGCCGAGGGCGGGCCAATGCCTTTCGCGTTTGACTTAGTGTCACACGTGTTCT
GTTACGGCCACAGAGTATTTACTAAATATCCAGAAGAGATACCAGACTATTTCAAACAAGCATTTCCTGA
AGGCCTGTCATGGGAAAGGTCGTTGGAGTTCGAAGATGGTGGGTCCGCTTCAGTCAGTGCGCATATAAGC
CTTAGAGGAAACACCTTCTACCACAAATCCAAATTTACTGGGGTTAACTTTCCTGCCGATGGTCCTATCA
TGCAAAACCAAAGTGTTGATTGGGAGCCATCAACCGAGAAAATTACTGCCAGCGACGGAGTTCTGAAGGG
TGATGTTACGATGTACCTAAAACTTGAAGGAGGCGGCAATCACAAATGCCAAATGAAGACTACTTACAAG
GCGGCAAAAGAGATTCTTGAAATGCCAGGAGACCATTACATCGGCCATCGCCTCGTCAGGAAAACCGAAG
GCAACATTACTGAGCAGGTAGAAGATGCAGTAGCTCATAGCTAAGCGGCCGCGACTCTAGATCATAA
