>Addgene plasmid #57870 | mKO2-Dectin1A-N-10 | addgene partial sequence | sequence record 117695 | mKO2-R 5'-CCTGTGCCTTCACCTTCAAT-3'
TACCTCATCTTCATCTCTGGTTTAATCACACTCACCATGGTGGCGACCGGTGGATCCCCTCCGGAGCTCA
TTGAAAACTTCTTCTCACAAATACTATATGAGGGCACACTACACAGTTGGTCATAAATGACTGACACGTG
AATCCATACACAATTTGGAGATGGGTTTTCTTGGGTAGCTGTGGTTCTGATCTGAAATAAGTTAGAAGAG
AATGTTGATCCATCCTCCCAGAGCCATGGTACTTCAGTCTGGGGCCGAGAAAGGCCTATCCAAAATGAAT
TATCAGGTTGGGAAGACACTTGTTTTACTATAAATCCCAATTCATTTGAGCTGTCTATCTTTAGGAGATT
AGAGCCCAGTTGCCAGCATTGTCTTTTACTTCCATCCCAGGAATTTAGTGACATGCTGAATAGATAACAG
CTCTTCTCATATATAATCCAATTAGGAGGACAAGGGCTGGAAAGAACCCCTGTGGTTTTGACAGCTTTGG
TAGGAGTCACACTGTCTTCTAAAGATGATTGTGTGGGTTGACTGTGGTTCTCTTTATTTCTTGATAGAAA
GTAGCCATTCTCCAATGTGTTGCTTCCTGAATTGGATCTCCAAATAGCCATGGTACCCAGGACCACAGCT
ATCACCAGTATTACCAAGCATAGGATTCCCAAAATTACAGCAATGAGGCGCCAAGGAGGAGATGCAGCAC
ACGATCCTTTCTCTGAAACAACAGCTATCCTGGTATTGCTTTGAGAGTCGAAGTGTAATTGAGTATATCC
ATCTTCAT
