[The description below was written by a language model from this plasmid's Addgene catalogue record.]
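Description:
mKO2-Dectin1A-N-10 is a mammalian expression plasmid built on the mKO2-N1 backbone (about 4.75 kb without insert), an N1-style fusion vector in which a gene of interest is cloned upstream of a fluorescent protein coding sequence. It is propagated in E. coli as a high-copy plasmid under kanamycin selection, and it carries a neomycin resistance marker so that transfected mammalian cells can be selected with G418. No feature table is provided, so details such as the specific origins of replication are not stated. The SV40 polyadenylation region is implied only by the listed 3′ sequencing primer.

The insert is human Dectin-1 isoform A (gene CLEC7A, also known as CD369 or CLECSF12), a C-type lectin pattern-recognition receptor best known for binding fungal β-glucans. Expression is driven by the CMV promoter, which gives strong constitutive transcription in most mammalian cell lines. The receptor is fused at its C terminus to mKO2, a monomeric Kusabira Orange 2 fluorescent protein, with recorded excitation and emission maxima of 551 and 565 nm. The "N-10" suffix probably denotes the N1-type fusion orientation and a 10-residue linker between the two partners, but the record does not explicitly define it, and the cloning method is listed as unknown.

The stated purpose is membrane localization. The construct serves as an orange fluorescent marker for visualizing Dectin-1 at cell membranes in live or fixed mammalian cells. It suits imaging of receptor distribution and trafficking, as well as multicolour experiments alongside green or far-red probes.
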