Addgene plasmid #57870: mKO2-Dectin1A-N-10
Purpose: Localization: Membrane, Excitation: 551, Emission: 565
Depositing lab: Michael Davidson. Depositing organization: Florida State University, Tallahassee.
Backbone
  Vector backbone: mKO2-N1
  Backbone size w/o insert (bp): 4750
  Vector type: Mammalian Expression
  Selectable markers: Neomycin (select with G418)
Growth in bacteria
  Bacterial resistance: Kanamycin, 50 μg/mL
  Growth temperature: 37°C
  Growth strain: DH5alpha
  Copy number: High Copy
Gene/Insert
  Gene/Insert name: Dectin1A (alt name: NP_922938.1)
  Species: H. sapiens (human)
  Entrez Gene: CLEC7A (a.k.a. BGR, CANDF4, CD369, CLECSF12, DECTIN1, SCARE2)
  Promoter: CMV
  Tag / fusion protein: mKO2 (C terminal on backbone)
  Cloning method: Unknown
  Sequencing primers: 5′ CMV-F; 3′ SV40pA-R
Terms and licenses: Academic/Nonprofit Terms; Industry Terms: Not Available to Industry
Depositor comments: . Excitation = 551; Emission = 565
How to cite: mKO2-Dectin1A-N-10 was a gift from Michael Davidson (Addgene plasmid # 57870 ; http://n2t.net/addgene:57870 ; RRID:Addgene_57870)
